>Addgene plasmid #226975 | pET28a-OuIAD(R226M) | addgene full sequence | sequence record 451212 | Addgene NGS Result
CCCGACATTATCGCGAGCCCATTTATACCCATATAAATCAGCATCCATGTTGGAATTTAATCGCGGCCTA
GAGCAAGACGTTTCCCGTTGAATATGGCTCATAACACCCCTTGTATTACTGTTTATGTAAGCAGACAGTT
TTATTGTTCATGACCAAAATCCCTTAACGTGAGTTTTCGTTCCACTGAGCGTCAGACCCCGTAGAAAAGA
TCAAAGGATCTTCTTGAGATCCTTTTTTTCTGCGCGTAATCTGCTGCTTGCAAACAAAAAAACCACCGCT
ACCAGCGGTGGTTTGTTTGCCGGATCAAGAGCTACCAACTCTTTTTCCGAAGGTAACTGGCTTCAGCAGA
GCGCAGATACCAAATACTGTCCTTCTAGTGTAGCCGTAGTTAGGCCACCACTTCAAGAACTCTGTAGCAC
CGCCTACATACCTCGCTCTGCTAATCCTGTTACCAGTGGCTGCTGCCAGTGGCGATAAGTCGTGTCTTAC
CGGGTTGGACTCAAGACGATAGTTACCGGATAAGGCGCAGCGGTCGGGCTGAACGGGGGGTTCGTGCACA
CAGCCCAGCTTGGAGCGAACGACCTACACCGAACTGAGATACCTACAGCGTGAGCTATGAGAAAGCGCCA
CGCTTCCCGAAGGGAGAAAGGCGGACAGGTATCCGGTAAGCGGCAGGGTCGGAACAGGAGAGCGCACGAG
GGAGCTTCCAGGGGGAAACGCCTGGTATCTTTATAGTCCTGTCGGGTTTCGCCACCTCTGACTTGAGCGT
CGATTTTTGTGATGCTCGTCAGGGGGGCGGAGCCTATGGAAAAACGCCAGCAACGCGGCCTTTTTACGGT
TCCTGGCCTTTTGCTGGCCTTTTGCTCACATGTTCTTTCCTGCGTTATCCCCTGATTCTGTGGATAACCG
TATTACCGCCTTTGAGTGAGCTGATACCGCTCGCCGCAGCCGAACGACCGAGCGCAGCGAGTCAGTGAGC
GAGGAAGCGGAAGAGCGCCTGATGCGGTATTTTCTCCTTACGCATCTGTGCGGTATTTCACACCGCAATG
GTGCACTCTCAGTACAATCTGCTCTGATGCCGCATAGTTAAGCCAGTATACACTCCGCTATCGCTACGTG
ACTGGGTCATGGCTGCGCCCCGACACCCGCCAACACCCGCTGACGCGCCCTGACGGGCTTGTCTGCTCCC
GGCATCCGCTTACAGACAAGCTGTGACCGTCTCCGGGAGCTGCATGTGTCAGAGGTTTTCACCGTCATCA
CCGAAACGCGCGAGGCAGCTGCGGTAAAGCTCATCAGCGTGGTCGTGAAGCGATTCACAGATGTCTGCCT
GTTCATCCGCGTCCAGCTCGTTGAGTTTCTCCAGAAGCGTTAATGTCTGGCTTCTGATAAAGCGGGCCAT
GTTAAGGGCGGTTTTTTCCTGTTTGGTCACTGATGCCTCCGTGTAAGGGGGATTTCTGTTCATGGGGGTA
ATGATACCGATGAAACGAGAGAGGATGCTCACGATACGGGTTACTGATGATGAACATGCCCGGTTACTGG
AACGTTGTGAGGGTAAACAACTGGCGGTATGGATGCGGCGGGACCAGAGAAAAATCACTCAGGGTCAATG
CCAGCGCTTCGTTAATACAGATGTAGGTGTTCCACAGGGTAGCCAGCAGCATCCTGCGATGCAGATCCGG
AACATAATGGTGCAGGGCGCTGACTTCCGCGTTTCCAGACTTTACGAAACACGGAAACCGAAGACCATTC
ATGTTGTTGCTCAGGTCGCAGACGTTTTGCAGCAGCAGTCGCTTCACGTTCGCTCGCGTATCGGTGATTC
ATTCTGCTAACCAGTAAGGCAACCCCGCCAGCCTAGCCGGGTCCTCAACGACAGGAGCACGATCATGCGC
ACCCGTGGGGCCGCCATGCCGGCGATAATGGCCTGCTTCTCGCCGAAACGTTTGGTGGCGGGACCAGTGA
CGAAGGCTTGAGCGAGGGCGTGCAAGATTCCGAATACCGCAAGCGACAGGCCGATCATCGTCGCGCTCCA
GCGAAAGCGGTCCTCGCCGAAAATGACCCAGAGCGCTGCCGGCACCTGTCCTACGAGTTGCATGATAAAG
AAGACAGTCATAAGTGCGGCGACGATAGTCATGCCCCGCGCCCACCGGAAGGAGCTGACTGGGTTGAAGG
CTCTCAAGGGCATCGGTCGAGATCCCGGTGCCTAATGAGTGAGCTAACTTACATTAATTGCGTTGCGCTC
ACTGCCCGCTTTCCAGTCGGGAAACCTGTCGTGCCAGCTGCATTAATGAATCGGCCAACGCGCGGGGAGA
GGCGGTTTGCGTATTGGGCGCCAGGGTGGTTTTTCTTTTCACCAGTGAGACGGGCAACAGCTGATTGCCC
TTCACCGCCTGGCCCTGAGAGAGTTGCAGCAAGCGGTCCACGCTGGTTTGCCCCAGCAGGCGAAAATCCT
GTTTGATGGTGGTTAACGGCGGGATATAACATGAGCTGTCTTCGGTATCGTCGTATCCCACTACCGAGAT
ATCCGCACCAACGCGCAGCCCGGACTCGGTAATGGCGCGCATTGCGCCCAGCGCCATCTGATCGTTGGCA
ACCAGCATCGCAGTGGGAACGATGCCCTCATTCAGCATTTGCATGGTTTGTTGAAAACCGGACATGGCAC
TCCAGTCGCCTTCCCGTTCCGCTATCGGCTGAATTTGATTGCGAGTGAGATATTTATGCCAGCCAGCCAG
ACGCAGACGCGCCGAGACAGAACTTAATGGGCCCGCTAACAGCGCGATTTGCTGGTGACCCAATGCGACC
AGATGCTCCACGCCCAGTCGCGTACCGTCTTCATGGGAGAAAATAATACTGTTGATGGGTGTCTGGTCAG
AGACATCAAGAAATAACGCCGGAACATTAGTGCAGGCAGCTTCCACAGCAATGGCATCCTGGTCATCCAG
CGGATAGTTAATGATCAGCCCACTGACGCGTTGCGCGAGAAGATTGTGCACCGCCGCTTTACAGGCTTCG
ACGCCGCTTCGTTCTACCATCGACACCACCACGCTGGCACCCAGTTGATCGGCGCGAGATTTAATCGCCG
CGACAATTTGCGACGGCGCGTGCAGGGCCAGACTGGAGGTGGCAACGCCAATCAGCAACGACTGTTTGCC
CGCCAGTTGTTGTGCCACGCGGTTGGGAATGTAATTCAGCTCCGCCATCGCCGCTTCCACTTTTTCCCGC
GTTTTCGCAGAAACGTGGCTGGCCTGGTTCACCACGCGGGAAACGGTCTGATAAGAGACACCGGCATACT
CTGCGACATCGTATAACGTTACTGGTTTCACATTCACCACCCTGAATTGACTCTCTTCCGGGCGCTATCA
TGCCATACCGCGAAAGGTTTTGCGCCATTCGATGGTGTCCGGGATCTCGACGCTCTCCCTTATGCGACTC
CTGCATTAGGAAGCAGCCCAGTAGTAGGTTGAGGCCGTTGAGCACCGCCGCCGCAAGGAATGGTGCATGC
AAGGAGATGGCGCCCAACAGTCCCCCGGCCACGGGGCCTGCCACCATACCCACGCCGAAACAAGCGCTCA
TGAGCCCGAAGTGGCGAGCCCGATCTTCCCCATCGGTGATGTCGGCGATATAGGCGCCAGCAACCGCACC
TGTGGCGCCGGTGATGCCGGCCACGATGCGTCCGGCGTAGAGGATCGAGATCTCGATCCCGCGAAATTAA
TACGACTCACTATAGGGGAATTGTGAGCGGATAACAATTCCCCTCTAGAAATAATTTTGTTTAACTTTAA
GAAGGAGATATACCATGGGCAGCAGCCATCATCATCATCATCACAGCAGCGGCCTGGTGCCGCGCGGCAG
CCATATGGAGGAGTCTCTGGTTCTCGAGATGCTGCAGACCGGTAAGACGGCCACGTGGCCGGCAAAGAAT
CAGCTGCAGGAAAGCGGCGAGGTCGTCGACAAGGAGGTCAAGGGCACTCCTTCGACCGACCGCACCAGGC
GCATGAAGGAACGCTTCATGAATGCCAAGTGCAAGATGGACATGGAGGCGCCCATCGCATATACCAAGGC
ATGGCGCGAGCATGAAGGCAAGCCGCTTTATGTCCGCAGGGGGCTTGCCTATAAGTATATGCTCGAGCAC
CTCACGCCGGCTATCCGTGAGGACGAGCTCATCACCATGTCCAAGACGCGCTATGACCGTGGTGCCACCC
AGGTCCCCCAATTCGCCACTGACTTCATGATCTCCTTCCTCACCCAGGCCGAAGACCAGAAGGAAGAGGC
AAAGCTGTATTCCGTCGAGGGCAAGGATGAGGCCCATACGGTCGAAGAGGAAGGGTGGACCAAGGTCGGC
CAGCTGTTCTCCATCCGCGAGGAGGAGGTCAAGCCGATGCTTGAGGTCCTCGAGTATTGGAAGACGCGCT
GCGTTGAGAACGTGTCCGACGATTGGATGAAGACCTCCTTCCCCTACTACCAGGACTACGTCAACGCAAA
GAAGGTCGGCCTCTTCCCGGGGTCGGGCCTGCATGCCGGCTGTGACGGCATGTGGATTCCCGCCTATGAC
GTTGCCCTCGGGGGCCTCAACAGGGTAATCGAGGAGTGCCGCGAGAAGATCGAGAAGACCGTGGTGACCA
CCAAGGAGGTCGCCGACAAGGTCTTCTTCTGGCAAGGCTGCATCTATGCCTGCGAGGGCGCGATCGCCTG
GGCCCACAACTATGCGGTCGAGGCCCGGCGCCTTGCCGAGACTGCGGTCGAGCCACGCAAGACCGAGCTT
CTCGAGATGGCAGAACGCCTCGATCGCGTCCCTGCCGAAGCACCCCGCAACTTCATGGAAGCCGTCCAGG
CCCTTTGGACCACCCAGATCCTCGTCATCTCCGACTCCCTTGCCCTCGGCGTCTCCCCGGGCCGTTGGGG
CAAGTTCCTTGAGCCTTATTACGAGAAGGATCTTGCCGAGGGGCGCATCACCAAGGGACAGGCCCTTGAG
GTCATGGAGCTGCTCCGTATCAAATTCTCGACTGAGGAGTACATCACCCCGTCCCTCTGGGCGGCCATGG
CCTCCTCGAACTCGTTCATGAACCTTGCCGTTGGCGGCCTCGATCCCAAGACGGGCAAGTGCACCGACAA
CGAGATCGAGGACCTCATCCTCGAGGCCGGCATCAACATGCCCACCCCGCAACCGACCCTCTCGATCCTT
CTCTCCGACAAGACGACAGACCATCTCGCCATCAAGGCCGCCGAGTGCACCAAGGCCGGCAACGGGTATC
CCGCGTGGTTTAACTATGACATGATGGTCCAACACAACCTCGCTATGTATCGCGACGAGGGCATCACCCT
TGAGGACGCCCGCAACTGTGCGCTCTCCGGCTGCGTCGAGAACGGCCTCGCCGGTACCGGTCACCCCATC
GCCCACCCGGCCTTCTACAACGAGGGCAAGACCATCGAGCTTGCCTGCAACGAAGGCGTCGACCCCCGCA
CGGGCATCAAGGTCATGGATGGCATCGTCCCCATCAAGACGTACGAGGACCTTTGGGACAACTTCATCAA
GATCCGCGAGCACTTCATGCATGTCTACATGCAGTACTGGAATGAGGTCGTCGCCTGCCAGCGCGACATC
CACCCCAAGATCATGGGCTCCGTCCTCATGCATGACTGCATCGAGTCCGGCCGCCCGGTTGACAATCTCG
GCTGCCGCTACAACGGTTCCGTCACGCTGCTCGACTCCGGTACAGTTAACGTGGTCAACGGTCTCGCGGC
CATCAAGAAGCTCGTCTTCGAGGACCACAAGTACACTTGGGATGAGTTCAAGGAGGCCATGGACAATAAC
TTCGGTTTCGTGCTTGGTGCCGAGAAGGGCAACTTCTCCATGCTCAACCAGGAGATCGACCCTGAAAAGC
ACATGAAGTACGCCCATATCCACCGAGATGTCCTCAACGCACCCAAGTTTGGCAACGACGATGACTTCGT
TGACGACATCTTTGTCGACCTCTGGCATGACTACGACCGCGTTACCGCGTCCGAAACCACCTACAACGGC
TACCGCTGGATCACCGCCGCGCTTTCCATATCCGCCCATGGCCCGCATGGTCGTGTGACCGGCGCTACCC
CTGACGGTCGTCTCTCCGGAGTGACGCTGTGCGACGGCATCCTGTCCGCCTCGCCTGGCACCGACGTGAA
CGGTCCGATCGCCCTCATCCGCTCCGGCGTGAAGCTGGATCCGACCGAGTTCGCCTCGGTGCAGCTCAAT
ATGAAGTTCCATCCGACTGCCATCCGCGGTGACGAGGGCTCGAGGAACTTCGTGGACTTCATCCACAGCT
ACTTCCAGATGGGCGGCTATCACGTCCAGTTCAACATCGTGGATTCGAAGATGCTGCGAGACGCCCAGGA
TCATCCGCAGAACTATCGCGACCTGATGGTCCGTGTCGCCGGCTTCTCAGCCTACTGGAACGAGCTCGGC
AAACCCATCCAGGACGAGGTCATTGCTCGTACCGAGTACGACGCTCTCTGACTCGAGCACCACCACCACC
ACCACTGAGATCCGGCTGCTAACAAAGCCCGAAAGGAAGCTGAGTTGGCTGCTGCCACCGCTGAGCAATA
ACTAGCATAACCCCTTGGGGCCTCTAAACGGGTCTTGAGGGGTTTTTTGCTGAAAGGAGGAACTATATCC
GGATTGGCGAATGGG
[124 nt withheld, positions 6666-6789]
C
[91 nt withheld, positions 6791-6881]
A
[49 nt withheld, positions 6883-6931]
CCTTTGACGTTGGAGTCCACGTTCTTT
[37 nt withheld, positions 6959-6995]
ACCCTATCTCGGTCTATTCTTTTGATTTATAAGGGATTTTGCCGATTTCGGCCTATTGGTTAAAAAATGA
GCTGATTTAACAAAAATTTAACGCGAATTTTAACAAAATATTAACGCTTACAATTTAGGTGGCACTTTTC
GGGGAAATGTGCGCGGAACCCCTATTTGTTTATTTTTCTAAATACATTCAAATATGTATCCGCTCATGAA
TTAATTCTTAGAAAAACTCATCGAGCATCAAATGAAACTGCAATTTATTCATATCAGGATTATCAATACC
ATATTTTTGAAAAAGCCGTTTCTGTAATGAAGGAGAAAACTCACCGAGGCAGTTCCATAGGATGGCAAGA
TCCTGGTATCGGTCTGCGATTCCGACTCGTCCAACATCAATACAACCTATTAATTTCCCCTCGTCAAAAA
TAAGGTTATCAAGTGAGAAATCACCATGAGTGACGACTGAATCCGGTGAGAATGGCAAAAGTTTATGCAT
TTCTTTCCAGACTTGTTCAACAGGCCAGCCATTACGCTCGTCATCAAAATCACTCGCATCAACCAAACCG
TTATTCATTCGTGATTGCGCCTGAGCGAGACGAAATACGCGATCGCTGTTAAAAGGACAATTACAAACAG
GAATCGAATGCAACCGGCGCAGGAACACTGCCAGCGCATCAACAATATTTTCACCTGAATCAGGATATTC
TTCTAATACCTGGAATGCTGTTTTCCCGGGGATCGCAGTGGTGAGTAACCATGCATCATCAGGAGTACGG
ATAAAATGCTTGATGGTCGGAAGAGGCATAAATTCCGTCAGCCAGTTTAGTCTGACCATCTCATCTGTAA
CATCATTGGCAACGCTACCTTTGCCATGTTTCAGAAACAACTCTGGCGCATCGGGCTTCCCATACAATCG
ATAGATTGTCGCACCTGATTG
Features (pLannotate 1.2.2; 20 found; start..end, strand, type, name):
    224..812     +  rep_origin     ori: high-copy-number ColE1/pMB1/pBR322/pUC origin of replication
    998..1137    -  misc_feature   bom: basis of mobility region from pBR322
   1239..1430    -  CDS            rop: Rop protein, which maintains plasmids at low copy number; rop
   1447..1827    +  CDS            YPB1_ECOLX: Protein predicted: Swiss-Prot protein existence level 4. From Escherichia coli.
   1899..2190    -  CDS            TcR (fragment): tetracycline efflux protein; tet; confers resistance to tetracycline
   2205..2226    -  protein_bind   CAP binding site: CAP binding activates transcription in the presence of cAMP. E. coli catabolite activator protein
   2239..3321    -  CDS            lacI: lac repressor; lacI; The lac repressor binds to the lac operator to inhibit transcription in E. coli. This inhibition can be relieved by adding lactose or isopropyl-β-D-thiogalactopyranoside (IPTG).
   3322..3399    -  promoter       lacI promoter: lacI
   3407..3686    -  CDS            TcR (fragment): tetracycline efflux protein; tet; confers resistance to tetracycline
   3708..3726    +  promoter       T7 promoter: promoter for bacteriophage T7 RNA polymerase
   3727..3751    +  protein_bind   lac operator: The lac repressor binds to the lac operator to inhibit transcription in E. coli. This inhibition can be relieved by adding lactose or isopropyl-β-D-thiogalactopyranoside (IPTG). lac repressor encoded by lacI
   3766..3788    +  RBS            RBS: efficient ribosome binding site from bacteriophage T7 gene 10 (Olins and Rangwala, 1989)
   3807..3823    +  CDS            capTEV™ (fragment): composite tag for in vivo biotinylation, TEV protease cleavage, and 6xHis tagging
   3834..3851    +  CDS            thrombin site: thrombin recognition and cleavage site
   6498..6515    +  CDS            9xHis (fragment): 9xHis affinity tag
   6525..6574    +  CDS            SET1 (fragment): solubility-enhancement tag derived from T7 phage gene 10B
   6582..6629    +  terminator     T7 terminator: transcription terminator for bacteriophage T7 RNA polymerase
   6666..7094    +  rep_origin     f1 ori (sequence partly withheld): f1 bacteriophage origin of replication; arrow indicates direction of (+) strand synthesis
   7147..7204    +  promoter       AmpR promoter (fragment): bla
   7213..102     -  CDS            KanR (across the origin): aminoglycoside phosphotransferase; aph(3')-Ia; confers resistance to kanamycin in bacteria or G418 (Geneticin®) in eukaryotes
