[The description below was written by a language model from this plasmid's Addgene catalogue record and pLannotate feature annotations shown in this document.]
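Description:
pET28a-OuIAD(R226M) is a bacterial expression plasmid of 7,926 bp, built on the pET28a backbone, for producing the R226M variant of indoleacetate decarboxylase (IAD) from Olsenella uli DSM 7084 in E. coli. It replicates from a ColE1/pMB1-type origin, with the adjacent bom and rop elements inherited from pBR322. The catalogue entry lists it as high copy, although rop normally moderates copy number. Selection is by kanamycin through the aph(3')-Ia gene. An f1 origin is also present, and the short tetracycline-resistance fragments flagged by the annotation are nonfunctional backbone remnants.

The insert, introduced by Gibson cloning, sits in the standard pET expression cassette. A T7 promoter is followed by a lac operator and the T7 gene 10 ribosome binding site, and the cassette ends at the T7 terminator. The plasmid-borne lacI gene supplies repressor, so transcription stays off until it is induced with IPTG in a host that provides T7 RNA polymerase. The protein carries the backbone-encoded N-terminal His6 tag followed by a thrombin cleavage site, which allows metal-affinity purification and optional tag removal. The annotation tool labels this His stretch as a fragment of a composite tag. The IAD coding sequence itself is not annotated in the feature table but corresponds to the large unannotated span between the thrombin site and the terminator region. A second His-tag fragment lies downstream of the insert, as is usual for pET28a, and the record does not indicate whether it is translated.

IAD is a glycyl radical enzyme that forms skatole. According to the associated publication title, this point mutant was made for mechanistic studies of how the enzyme's reaction is initiated.
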