Addgene plasmid #226975: pET28a-OuIAD(R226M)
Purpose: Expressing Olsenella uli indoleacetate decarboxylase (IAD) R226M variant in E. coli
Depositing lab: Emily Balskus. Depositing organization: Harvard University. Publication: Mechanistic Studies of a Skatole-Forming Glycyl Radical Enzyme Suggest Reaction Initiation via Hydrogen Atom Transfer. Fu B, Nazemi A, Levin BJ, Yang Z, Kulik HJ, Balskus EP. J Am Chem Soc. 2022 Jun 29;144(25):11110-11119. doi: 10.1021/jacs.1c13580. Epub 2022 Jun 15. PubMed 35704859.
Backbone
  Vector backbone: pET28a
  Vector type: Bacterial Expression
Growth in bacteria
  Bacterial resistance: Kanamycin, 50 μg/mL
  Growth temperature: 37°C
  Growth strain: DH5alpha
  Copy number: High Copy
Gene/Insert
  Gene/Insert name: OuIAD(R226M)
  Species: Olsenella uli DSM 7084
  Mutation: R226M
  Tag / fusion protein: His6 (on backbone) (N terminal on insert)
  Cloning method: Gibson Cloning
Terms and licenses: Academic/Nonprofit Terms; Industry Terms: Not Available to Industry
How to cite: pET28a-OuIAD(R226M) was a gift from Emily Balskus (Addgene plasmid # 226975 ; http://n2t.net/addgene:226975 ; RRID:Addgene_226975)
